>Addgene plasmid #12206 | pJ3H-Mst2 K56R | addgene full sequence | sequence record 242686 | Addgene NGS Result
TTTGCAAAAGCTTCGATCGTCGACATGTACCCATACGATGTTCCAGATTACGCTTCTAGAGGATCCGCCA
TGGAGCAGCCGCCGGCGCCTAAGAGTAAACTAAAAAAGCTGAGTGAAGACAGTTTGACTAAGCAGCCTGA
AGAAGTTTTTGATGTATTAGAGAAGCTTGGAGAAGGGTCTTATGGAAGTGTATTTAAAGCAATACACAAG
GAATCCGGTCAAGTTGTCGCAATTAGACAAGTACCTGTTGAATCAGATCTTCAGGAAATAATCAAAGAAA
TTTCCATAATGCAGCAATGTGACAGCCCATATGTTGTAAAGTACTATGGCAGTTATTTTAAGAATACAGA
CCTCTGGATTGTTATGGAGTACTGTGGCGCTGGCTCTGTCTCAGACATAATTAGATTACGAAACAAGACA
TTAATAGAAGATGAAATTGCAACCATTCTTAAATCTACATTGAAAGGACTAGAATATTTGCACTTTATGA
GAAAAATACACAGAGATATAAAAGCTGGAAATATTCTCCTCAATACAGAAGGACATGCAAAATTGGCAGA
TTTTGGAGTGGCTGGTCAGTTAACAGATACAATGGCAAAACGCAATACTGTAATAGGAACTCCATTTTGG
ATGGCTCCTGAGGTGATTCAAGAAATAGGCTATAACTGTGTGGCCGACATCTGGTCCCTTGGCATTACTT
CTATAGAAATGGCTGAAGGAAAACCTCCTTATGCTGATATACATCCAATGAGGGCTATTTTTATGATTCC
CACAAATCCACCACCAACATTCAGAAAGCCAGAACTTTGGTCCGATGATTTCACCGATTTTGTTAAAAAG
TGTTTGGTGAAGAATCCTGAGCAGAGAGCTACTGCAACACAACTTTTACAGCATCCTTTTATCAAGAATG
CCAAACCTGTATCAATATTAAGAGACCTGATCACAGAAGCTATGGAGATCAAAGCTAAAAGACATGACGA
ACAGCAACGAGAATTGGAAGAGGAAGAAGAAAATTCGGATGAAGATGAGCTGGATTCCCACACCATGGTG
AAGACTAGTGTGGAGAGTGTGGGCACCATGCGGGCCACAAGCATGATGAGTGAAGGGGCCCAGACCATGA
TTGAACATAATAGCACGATGTTGGAATCCGACTTGGGGACCATGGTGATAAACAGTGAGGATGAGGAAGA
AGAAGATGGAACTATGAAAAGAAATGCAACCTCACCACAAGTACAAAGACCATCTTTCATGGACTACTTT
GATAAGCAAGACTTCAAGAATAAGAGTCACGAAAACTGTAATCAGAACATGCATGAACCCTTCCCTATGT
CCAAAAACGTTTTTCCTGATAACTGGAAAGTTCCTCAAGATGGAGACTTTGACTTTTTGAAAAATCTAAG
TTTAGAAGAACTACAGATGCGGTTAAAAGCACTGGACCCCATGATGGAACGGGAGATAGAAGAACTTCGT
CAGAGATACACTGCGAAAAGACAGCCCATTCTGGATGCGATGGATGCAAAGAAAAGAAGGCAGCAAAACT
TTTGAGTCTAATTTCCTCTCTGTTTTTAACTATTCTGGAGACCAAGAAACCACTAGGAATTGAAGGAATA
TTTGGATATTTTTAATCCTAAGATTTTGCCCTACAATTAGGCAGAGGTCAAAAAGTGACAATGGTACATG
CCCAGGTAAATTCCCAAAAGGCAGAATTGACAGTTGTATCTGCTGTGCATTCACTCTAAGATGAGGAGAA
CAAAAGAAGTGTATTCTCTTGTTCTGTCAGCTGCATACCAGTAATAAAACTGTTATGAAATGGATTTTCA
AGGTCTCTAAACCTTGAAAATCCAAAGCTATTGTTGCATTGTACAGCACTGAAGGGCTTTATGTTACAAT
ATTCTTTATTCCTATCTAGTATACTAGGCTATTTATTGTATCCCCTTAGGTAAACTTATTTATTTATGCT
ATTTTGCTTTGTTTCATTTTTTAAGGACAAGATCAGGATAGCTTTGGTGAAGGTAGGGTCATATTAATAT
GATGATAATGTGCAACCAATTTATACTTTCTGCAGGAATTCATCGATGGTACCAGATCTTTGTGAAGGAA
CCTTACTTCTGTGGTGTGACATAATTGGACAAACTACCTACAGAGATTTAAAGCTCTAAGGTAAATATAA
AATTTTTAAGTGTATAATGTGTTAAACTACTGATTCTAATTGTTTGTGTATTTTAGATTCCAACCTATGG
AACTGATGAATGGGAGCAGTGGTGGAATGCCTTTAATGAGGAAAACCTGTTTTGCTCAGAAGAAATGCCA
TCTAGTGATGATGAGGCTACTGCTGACTCTCAACATTCTACTCCTCCAAAAAAGAAGAGAAAGGTAGAAG
ACCCCAAGGACTTTCCTTCAGAATTGCTAAGTTTTTTGAGTCATGCTGTGTTTAGTAATAGAACTCTTGC
TTGCTTTGCTATTTACACCACAAAGGAAAAAGCTGCACTGCTATACAAGAAAATTATGGAAAAATATTCT
GTAACCTTTATAAGTAGGCATAACAGTTATAATCATAACATACTGTTTTTTCTTACTCCACACAGGCATA
GAGTGTCTGCTATTAATAACTATGCTCAAAAATTGTGTACCTTTAGCTTTTTAATTTGTAAAGGGGTTAA
TAAGGAATATTTGATGTATAGTGCCTTGACTAGAGATCATAATCAGCCATACCACATTTGTAGAGGTTTT
ACTTGCTTTAAAAAACCTCCCACACCTCCCCCTGAACCTGAAACATAAAATGAATGCAATTGTTGTTGTT
AACTTGTTTATTGCAGCTTATAATGGTTACAAATAAAGCAATAGCATCACAAATTTCACAAATAAAGCAT
TTTTTTCACTGCATTCTAGTTGTGGTTTGTCCAAACTCATCAATGTATCTTATCATGTCTGGATCTCTGC
AGGTGGCACTTTTCGGGGAAATGTGCGCGGAACCCCTATTTGTTTATTTTTCTAAATACATTCAAATATG
TATCCGCTCATGAGACAATAACCCTGATAAATGCTTCAATAATATTGAAAAAGGAAGAGTATGAGTATTC
AACATTTCCGTGTCGCCCTTATTCCCTTTTTTGCGGCATTTTGCCTTCCTGTTTTTGCTCACCCAGAAAC
GCTGGTGAAAGTAAAAGATGCTGAAGATCAGTTGGGTGCACGAGTGGGTTACATCGAACTGGATCTCAAC
AGCGGTAAGATCCTTGAGAGTTTTCGCCCCGAAGAACGTTTTCCAATGATGAGCACTTTTAAAGTTCTGC
TATGTGGCGCGGTATTATCCCGTATTGACGCCGGGCAAGAGCAACTCGGTCGCCGCATACACTATTCTCA
GAATGACTTGGTTGAGTACTCACCAGTCACAGAAAAGCATCTTACGGATGGCATGACAGTAAGAGAATTA
TGCAGTGCTGCCATAACCATGAGTGATAACACTGCGGCCAACTTACTTCTGACAACGATCGGAGGACCGA
AGGAGCTAACCGCTTTTTTGCACAACATGGGGGATCATGTAACTCGCCTTGATCGTTGGGAACCGGAGCT
GAATGAAGCCATACCAAACGACGAGCGTGACACCACGATGCCTGTAGCAATGGCAACAACGTTGCGCAAA
CTATTAACTGGCGAACTACTTACTCTAGCTTCCCGGCAACAATTAATAGACTGGATGGAGGCGGATAAAG
TTGCAGGACCACTTCTGCGCTCGGCCCTTCCGGCTGGCTGGTTTATTGCTGATAAATCTGGAGCCGGTGA
GCGTGGGTCTCGCGGTATCATTGCAGCACTGGGGCCAGATGGTAAGCCCTCCCGTATCGTAGTTATCTAC
ACGACGGGGAGTCAGGCAACTATGGATGAACGAAATAGACAGATCGCTGAGATAGGTGCCTCACTGATTA
AGCATTGGTAACTGTCAGACCAAGTTTACTCATATATACTTTAGATTGATTTAAAACTTCATTTTTAATT
TAAAAGGATCTAGGTGAAGATCCTTTTTGATAATCTCATGACCAAAATCCCTTAACGTGAGTTTTCGTTC
CACTGAGCGTCAGACCCCGTAGAAAAGATCAAAGGATCTTCTTGAGATCCTTTTTTTCTGCGCGTAATCT
GCTGCTTGCAAACAAAAAAACCACCGCTACCAGCGGTGGTTTGTTTGCCGGATCAAGAGCTACCAACTCT
TTTTCCGAAGGTAACTGGCTTCAGCAGAGCGCAGATACCAAATACTGTCCTTCTAGTGTAGCCGTAGTTA
GGCCACCACTTCAAGAACTCTGTAGCACCGCCTACATACCTCGCTCTGCTAATCCTGTTACCAGTGGCTG
CTGCCAGTGGCGATAAGTCGTGTCTTACCGGGTTGGACTCAAGACGATAGTTACCGGATAAGGCGCAGCG
GTCGGGCTGAACGGGGGGTTCGTGCACACAGCCCAGCTTGGAGCGAACGACCTACACCGAACTGAGATAC
CTACAGCGTGAGCTATGAGAAAGCGCCACGCTTCCCGAAGGGAGAAAGGCGGACAGGTATCCGGTAAGCG
GCAGGGTCGGAACAGGAGAGCGCACGAGGGAGCTTCCAGGGGGAAACGCCTGGTATCTTTATAGTCCTGT
CGGGTTTCGCCACCTCTGACTTGAGCGTCGATTTTTGTGATGCTCGTCAGGGGGGCGGAGCCTATGGAAA
AACGCCAGCAACGCGGCCTTTTTACGGTTCCTGGCCTTTTGCTGGCCTTTTGCTCACATGTTCTTTCCTG
CGTTATCCCCTGATTCTGTGGATAACCGTATTACCGCCTTTGAGTGAGCTGATACCGCTCGCCGCAGCCG
AACGACCGAGCGCAGCGAGTCAGTGAGCGAGGAAGCGGAAGAGCGCCTGATGCGGTATTTTCTCCTTACG
CATCTGTGCGGTATTTCACACCGCATATGGTGCACTCTCAGTACAATCTGCTCTGATGCCGCATAGTTAA
GCCAGTATACACTCCGCTATCGCTACGTGACTGGGTCATGGCTGCGCCCCGACACCCGCCAACACCCGCT
GACGCGCCCTGACGGGCTTGTCTGCTCCCGGCATCCGCTTACAGACAAGCTGTGACCGTCTCCGGGAGCT
GCATGTGTCAGAGGTTTTCACCGTCATCACCGAAACGCGCGAGGCAGCTGTGGAATGTGTGTCAGTTAGG
GTGTGGAAAGTCCCCAGGCTCCCCAGCAGGCAGAAGTATGCAAAGCATGCATCTCAATTAGTCAGCAACC
AGGTGTGGAAAGTCCCCAGGCTCCCCAGCAGGCAGAAGTATGCAAAGCATGCATCTCAATTAGTCAGCAA
CCATAGTCCCGCCCCTAACTCCGCCCATCCCGCCCCTAACTCCGCCCAGTTCCGCCCATTCTCCGCCCCA
TGGCTGACTAATTTTTTTTATTTATGCAGAGGCCGAGGCCGCCTCGGCCTCTGAGCTATTCCAGAAGTAG
TGAGGAGGCTTTTTTGGAGGCCTAGGCT
Features (pLannotate 1.2.2; 13 found; start..end, strand, type, name):
     28..55      +  CDS            3xHA (fragment): three tandem HA epitope tags
     70..1542    +  CDS            STK3: STK3_HUMAN - Also known as KRS1, MST2. Experimental evidence at protein level: Swiss-Prot protein existence level 1. Stress-activated, pro-apoptotic kinase which, following caspase-cleavage, enters the nucleus and induces chromatin condensation followed by internucleosomal DNA fragmentation. Key component of the Hippo signaling pathway which plays a pivotal role in organ size control and tumor suppression by restricting proliferation and promoting apoptosis. The core of this pathway is composed of a kinase cascade wherein STK3/MST2 and STK4/MST1, in complex with its regulatory protein SAV1, ph
   2085..2159    +  CDS            small t antigen (fragment): SV40 (simian virus 40) small t antigen
   2161..2226    +  intron         small t intron: SV40 (simian virus 40) small t antigen intron
   2356..2376    +  CDS            SV40 NLS: nuclear localization signal of SV40 (simian virus 40) large T antigen
   2695..2778    +  CDS            large T antigen (fragment): large T antigen from SV40 (simian virus 40)
   2801..2935    +  polyA_signal   SV40 poly(A) signal: SV40 polyadenylation signal
   2966..3070    +  promoter       AmpR promoter: bla
   3071..3931    +  CDS            AmpR: β-lactamase; bla; confers resistance to ampicillin, carbenicillin, and related antibiotics
   4102..4690    +  rep_origin     ori: high-copy-number ColE1/pMB1/pBR322/pUC origin of replication
   4876..5016    -  misc_feature   bom: basis of mobility region from pBR322
   5118..5160    -  CDS            rop (fragment): Rop protein, which maintains plasmids at low copy number; rop
   5167..8       +  promoter       SV40 promoter (across the origin): SV40 enhancer and early promoter
