[The description below was written by a language model from this plasmid's Addgene catalogue record and pLannotate feature annotations shown in this document.]
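Description:
pJ3H-Mst2 K56R is a mammalian expression plasmid built on the pJ3H backbone, carrying a kinase-dead form of human Mst2 (gene symbol STK3, also called KRS1). The full sequenced record is about 5.5 kb, consistent with a roughly 3.5 kb backbone plus a roughly 2 kb insert cloned between BamHI and EcoRI sites, both of which are retained. In bacteria the plasmid replicates from a high-copy ColE1/pUC-type origin and is selected with ampicillin through the β-lactamase gene. Remnants of pBR322 (the bom region and a fragment of rop) are also annotated.

Expression in mammalian cells is driven by the SV40 enhancer and early promoter, which spans the numbering origin of the circular sequence and sits directly upstream of the coding region. A backbone-encoded HA epitope is fused to the N terminus of Mst2. The annotation tool labels it as a fragment of a 3xHA element, and its short length suggests a single HA copy. The STK3 open reading frame is followed by SV40-derived processing sequences: the small t antigen intron, flanking fragments of the small t and large T coding regions (including the stretch annotated as the SV40 NLS, which here is part of the 3′ untranslated region rather than the expressed protein), and the SV40 polyadenylation signal.

The K56R substitution renders the kinase catalytically inactive. The plasmid therefore suits use as a negative control alongside wild-type Mst2, or in studies of kinase-independent properties of this Ste20-like, Hippo-pathway kinase, with the HA tag allowing detection or immunoprecipitation. Repository sequencing also found E303D and T342M substitutions, which are not known to affect function.
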