Addgene plasmid #12206: pJ3H-Mst2 K56R
Depositing lab: Jonathan Chernoff. Depositing organization: Institute for Cancer Research d/b/a the Research Institute of Fox Chase Cancer Center. Publication: The Ste20-like protein kinase, Mst1, dimerizes and contains an inhibitory domain. Creasy CL, Ambrose DM, Chernoff J. J Biol Chem. 1996 Aug 30. 271(35):21049-53. 10.1074/jbc.271.35.21049 PubMed 8702870.
Backbone
  Vector backbone: pJ3H
  Backbone size w/o insert (bp): 3500
  Vector type: Mammalian Expression
Growth in bacteria
  Bacterial resistance: Ampicillin, 100 μg/mL
  Growth temperature: 37°C
  Growth strain: DH5alpha
  Copy number: High Copy
Gene/Insert
  Gene/Insert name: Mst2
  Species: H. sapiens (human)
  Insert size (bp): 2000
  Mutation: Catalytically inactive: K56R
  Entrez Gene: STK3 (a.k.a. KRS1, MST2)
  Tag / fusion protein: HA (N terminal on backbone)
  Cloning method: Restriction Enzyme; 5′ cloning site BamHI (not destroyed); 3′ cloning site EcoRI (not destroyed)
  Sequencing primers: 5′ SV40pro-F
Terms and licenses: Academic/Nonprofit Terms; Industry Terms: Not Available to Industry
Depositor comments: Addgene's QC finds additional E303D and T342M substitutions which are not known to affect function
How to cite: pJ3H-Mst2 K56R was a gift from Jonathan Chernoff (Addgene plasmid # 12206 ; http://n2t.net/addgene:12206 ; RRID:Addgene_12206)
