>Addgene plasmid #12206 | pJ3H-Mst2 K56R | addgene partial sequence | sequence record 18839 | SV40pro-F 5'-TATTTATGCAGAGGCCGAGG-3'
TAGTGAGGAGGCTTTTTTGGAGGCCTAGGCTTTTGCAAAGCTTCGATCGTCGACATGTACCCATACGATG
TTCCAGATTACGCTTCTAGAGGATCCGCCATGGAGCAGCCGCCGGCGCCTAAGAGTAAACTAAAAAAGCT
GAGTGAAGACAGTTTGACTAAGCAGCCTGAAGAAGTTTTTGATGTATTAGAGAAGCTTGGAGAAGGGTCT
TATGGAAGTGTATTTAAAGCAATACACAAGGAATCCGGTCAAGTTGTCGCAATTAGACAAGTACCTGTTG
AATCAGATCTTCAGGAAATAATCAAAGAAATTTCCATAATGCAGCAATGTGACAGCCCATATGTTGTAAA
GTACTATGGCAGTTATTTTAAGAATACAGACCTCTGGATTGTTATGGAGTACTGTGGCGCTGGCTCTGTC
TCAGACATAATTAGATTACGAAACAAGACATTAATAGAAGATGAAATTGCAACCATTCTTAAATCTACAT
TGAAAGGACTAGAATATTTGCACTTTATGAGAAAAATACACAGAGATATAAAAGCTGGAAATATTCTCCT
CAATACAGAAGGACATGCAAAATTGGCAGATTTTGGAGTGGCTGGTCAGTTAACAGATACAATGGCAAAA
CGCAATACTGTAATAGGAACTCCATTTTGGATGGCTCCTG
